>Addgene plasmid #41126 | pOPINE-3C-HALO7 | depositor full sequence | sequence record 54701 | pOPINE-3C-HALO7 sequence 6430 bps
TCCTGCATCTTTTAATCAAATCCCAAGATGTGTATAAACGCGCCGGTATGTACAGGAAGAGGTTTATACT
AAACTGTTACATTGCAAACGTGGTTTCGTGTGCCAAGTGTGAAAACCGATGTTTAATCAAGGCTCTGACG
CATTTCTACAACCACGACTCCAAGTGTGTGGGTGAAGTCATGCATCTTTTAATCAAATCCCAAGATGTGT
ATAAACCACCAAACTGCCAAAAAATGAAAACTGTCGACAAGCTCTGTCCGTTTGCTGGCAACTGCAAGGG
TCTCAATCCTATTTGTAATTATTGAATAATAAAACAATTATAAATGTCAAATTTGTTTTTTATTAACGAT
ACAAACCAAACGCAACAAGAACATTTGTAGTATTATCTATAATTGAAAACGCGTAGTTATAATCGCTGAG
GTAATATTTAAAATCATTTTCAAATGATTCACAGTTAATTTGCGACAATATAATTTTATTTTCACATAAA
CTAGACGCCTTGTCGTCTTCTTCTTCGTATTCCTTCTCTTTTTCATTTTTCTCTTCATAAAAATTAACAT
AGTTATTATCGTATCCATATATGTATCTATCGTATAGAGTAAATTTTTTGTTGTCATAAATATATATGTC
TTTTTTAATGGGGTGTATAGTACCGCTGCGCATAGTTTTTCTGTAATTTACAACAGTGCTATTTTCTGGT
AGTTCTTCGGAGTGTGTTGCTTTAATTATTAAATTTATATAATCAATGAATTTGGGATCGTCGGTTTTGT
ACAATATGTTGCCGGCATAGTACGCAGCTTCTTCTAGTTCAATTACACCATTTTTTAGCAGCACCGGATT
AACATAACTTTCCAAAATGTTGTACGAACCGTTAAACAAAAACAGTTCACCTCCCTTTTCTATACTATTG
TCTGCGAGCAGTTGTTTGTTGTTAAAAATAACAGCCATTGTAATGAGACGCACAAACTAATATCACAAAC
TGGAAATGTCTATCAATATATAGTTGCTGATGGCCGGCCGTAATGAGACGCACAAACTAATATCACAAAC
TGGAAATGTCTATCAATATATAGTTGCTCTAGTTATTAATAGTAATCAATTACGGGGTCATTAGTTCATA
GCCCATATATGGAGTTCCGCGTTACATAACTTACGGTAAATGGCCCGCCTGGCTGACCGCCCAACGACCC
CCGCCCATTGACGTCAATAATGACGTATGTTCCCATAGTAACGCCAATAGGGACTTTCCATTGACGTCAA
TGGGTGGAGTATTTACGGTAAACTGCCCACTTGGCAGTACATCAAGTGTATCATATGCCAAGTACGCCCC
CTATTGACGTCAATGACGGTAAATGGCCCGCCTGGCATTATGCCCAGTACATGACCTTATGGGACTTTCC
TACTTGGCAGTACATCTACGTATTAGTCATCGCTATTACCATGCATGGTCGAGGTGAGCCCCACGTTCTG
CTTCACTCTCCCCATCTCCCCCCCCTCCCCACCCCCAATTTTGTATTTATTTATTTTTTAATTATTTTGT
GCAGCGATGGGGGCGGGGGGGGGGGGGGGGCGCGCGCCAGGCGGGGCGGGGCGGGGCGAGGGGCGGGGCG
GGGCGAGGCGGAGAGGTGCGGCGGCAGCCAATCAGAGCGGCGCGCTCCGAAAGTTTCCTTTTATGGCGAG
GCGGCGGCGGCGGCGGCCCTATAAAAAGCGAAGCGCGCGGCGGGCGGGAGTCGCTGCGCGCTGCCTTCGC
CCCGTGCCCCGCTCCGCCGCCGCCTCGCGCCGCCCGCCCCGGCTCTGACTGACCGCGTTACTCCCACAGG
TGAGCGGGCGGGACGGCCCTTCTCCTTCGGGCTGTAATTAGCGCTTGGTTTAATGACGGCTTGTTTCTTT
TCTGTGGCTGCGTGAAAGCCTTGAGGGGCTCCGGGAGGGCCCTTTGTGCGGGGGGAGCGGCTCGGGGCTG
TCCGCGGGGGGACGGCTGCCTTCGGGGGGGACGGGGCAGGGCGGGGTTCGGCTTCTGGCGTGTGACCGGC
GGCTCTAGAGCCTCTGCTAACCATGTTCATGCCTTCTTCTTTTTCCTACAGCTCCTGGGCAACGTGCTGG
TTATTGTGCTGTCTCATCATTTTGGCAAAGAATTGGATCGGACCGAAATTAATACGACTCACTATAGGGG
AATTGTGAGCGGATAACAATTCCCCGGAGTTAATCCGGGACCTTTAATTCAACCCAACACAATATATTAT
AGTTAAATAAGAATTATTATCAAATCATTTGTATATTAATTAAAATACTATACTGTAAATTACATTTTAT
TTACAATCAAAGGAGATATACCATGGCACACCATCACCACCATCACAGCAGCGGTACCGTCGACCCGACT
GGAAAGCGGGCAGTGAGCGCAACGCAATTAATGTGAGTTAGCTCACTCATTAGGCACCCCAGGCTTTACA
CTTTATGCTTCCGGCTCGTATGTTGTGTGGAATTGTGAGCGGATAACAATTTCACACAGGAAACAGCTAT
GACCATGATTACGGATTCACTGGCCGTCGTTTTACAACGTCGTGACTGGGAAAACCCTGGCGTTACCCAA
CTTAATCGCCTTGCAGCACATCCCCCTTTCGCCAGCTGGCGTAATAGCGAAGAGGCCCGCACCGATCGCC
CTTCCCAACAGTTGCGCAGCCTGAATGGCGAATGGCGCCAAGCTGTTTAAACTGGAAGTTCTGTTTCAGG
GCCCGGGATCCGAAATCGGTACTGGCTTTCCATTCGACCCCCATTATGTGGAAGTCCTGGGCGAGCGCAT
GCACTACGTCGATGTTGGTCCGCGCGATGGCACCCCTGTGCTGTTCCTGCACGGTAACCCGACCTCCTCC
TACGTGTGGCGCAACATCATCCCGCATGTTGCACCGACCCATCGCTGCATTGCTCCAGACCTGATCGGTA
TGGGCAAATCCGACAAACCAGACCTGGGTTATTTCTTCGACGACCACGTCCGCTTCATGGATGCCTTCAT
CGAAGCCCTGGGTCTGGAAGAGGTCGTCCTGGTCATTCACGACTGGGGCTCCGCTCTGGGTTTCCACTGG
GCCAAGCGCAATCCAGAGCGCGTCAAAGGTATTGCATTTATGGAGTTCATCCGCCCTATCCCGACCTGGG
ACGAATGGCCAGAATTTGCCCGCGAGACCTTCCAGGCCTTCCGCACCACCGACGTCGGCCGCAAGCTGAT
CATCGATCAGAACGTTTTTATCGAGGGTACGCTGCCGATGGGTGTCGTCCGCCCGCTGACTGAAGTCGAG
ATGGACCATTACCGCGAGCCGTTCCTGAATCCTGTTGACCGCGAGCCACTGTGGCGCTTCCCAAACGAGC
TGCCAATCGCCGGTGAGCCAGCGAACATCGTCGCGCTGGTCGAAGAATACATGGACTGGCTGCACCAGTC
CCCTGTCCCGAAGCTGCTGTTCTGGGGCACCCCAGGCGTTCTGATCCCACCGGCCGAAGCCGCTCGCCTG
GCCAAAAGCCTGCCTAACTGCAAGGCTGTGGACATCGGCCCGGGTCTGAATCTGCTGCAAGAAGACAACC
CGGACCTGATCGGCAGCGAGATCGCGCGCTGGCTGTCTACTCTGAAACATCACCATCACCATCACTAAGT
GATTAACCTCAGGTGCAGGCTGCCTATCAGAAGGTGGTGGCTGGTGTGGCCAATGCCCTGGCTCACAAAT
ACCACTGAGATCGATCTTTTTCCCTCTGCCAAAAATTATGGGGACATCATGAAGCCCCTTGAGCATCTGA
CTTCTGGCTAATAAAGGAAATTTATTTTCATTGCAATAGTGTGTTGGAATTTTTTGTGTCTCTCACTCGG
AAGGACATATGGGAGGGCAAATCATTTAAAACATCAGAATGAGTATTTGGTTTAGAGTTTGGCAACATAT
GCCCATATGTAACTAGCATAACCCCTTGGGGCCTCTAAACGGGTCTTGAGGGGTTTTTTGCTGAAAGCAT
GCGGAGGAAATTCTCCTTGAAGTTTCCCTGGTGTTCAAAGTAAAGGAGTTTGCACCAGACGCACCTCTGT
TCACTGGTCCGGCGTATTAAAACACGATACATTGTTATTAGTACATTTATTAAGCGCTAGATTCTGTGCG
TTGTTGATTTACAGACAATTGTTGTACGTATTTTAATAATTCATTAAATTTATAATCTTTAGGGTGGTAT
GTTAGAGCGAAAATCAAATGATTTTCAGCGTCTTTATATCTGAATTTAAATATTAAATCCTCAATAGATT
TGTAAAATAGGTTTCGATTAGTTTCAAACAAGGGTTGTTTTTCCGAACCGATGGCTGGACTATCTAATGG
ATTTTCGCTCAACGCCACAAAACTTGCCAAATCTTGTAGCAGCAATCTAGCTTTGTCGATATTCGTTTGT
GTTTTGTTTTGTAATAAAGGTTCGACGTCGTTCAAAATATTATGCGCTTTTGTATTTCTTTCATCACTGT
CGTTAGTGTACAATTGACTCGACGTAAACACGTTAAATAGAGCTTGGACATATTTAACATCGGGCGTGTT
AGCTTTATTAGGCCGATTATCGTCGTCGTCCCAACCCTCGTCGTTAGAAGTTGCTTCCGAAGACGATTTT
GCCATAGCCACACGACGCCTATTAATTGTGTCGGCTAACACGTCCGCGATCAAATTTGTAGTTGAGCTTT
TTGGAATTGCGATCGCATAACTTCGTATAGCATACATTATACGAAGTTATAAGCTCGGAACGCTGCGCTC
GGTCGTTCGGCTGCGGCGAGCGGTATCAGCTCACTCAAAGGCGGTAATACGGTTATCCACAGAATCAGGG
GATAACGCAGGAAAGAACATGTGAGCAAAAGGCCAGCAAAAGGCCAGGAACCGTAAAAAGGCCGCGTTGC
TGGCGTTTTTCCATAGGCTCCGCCCCCTGACGAGCATCACAAAAATCGACGCTCAAGTCAGAGGTGGCGA
AACCCGACAGGACTATAAAGATACCAGGCGTTTCCCCCTGGAAGCTCCCTCGTGCGCTCTCCTGTTCCGA
CCCTGCCGCTTACCGGATACCTGTCCGCCTTTCTCCCTTCGGGAAGCGTGGCGCTTTCTCAATGCTCACG
CTGTAGGTATCTCAGTTCGGTGTAGGTCGTTCGCTCCAAGCTGGGCTGTGTGCACGAACCCCCCGTTCAG
CCCGACCGCTGCGCCTTATCCGGTAACTATCGTCTTGAGTCCAACCCGGTAAGACACGACTTATCGCCAC
TGGCAGCAGCCACTGGTAACAGGATTAGCAGAGCGAGGTATGTAGGCGGTGCTACAGAGTTCTTGAAGTG
GTGGCCTAACTACGGCTACACTAGAAGAACAGTATTTGGTATCTGCGCTCTGCTGAAGCCAGTTACCTTC
GGAAAAAGAGTTGGTAGCTCTTGATCCGGCAAACAAACCACCGCTGGTAGCGGTGGTTTTTTTGTTTGCA
AGCAGCAGATTACGCGCAGAAAAAAAGGATCTCAAGAAGATCCTTTGTTACCAATGCTTAATCAGTGAGG
CACCTATCTCAGCGATCTGTCTATTTCGTTCATCCATAGTTGCCTGACTCCCCGTCGTGTAGATAACTAC
GATACGGGAGGGCTTACCATCTGGCCCCAGTGCTGCAATGATACCGCGAGACCCACGCTCACCGGCTCCA
GATTTATCAGCAATAAACCAGCCAGCCGGAAGGGCCGAGCGCAGAAGTGGTCCTGCAACTTTATCCGCCT
CCATCCAGTCTATTAATTGTTGCCGGGAAGCTAGAGTAAGTAGTTCGCCAGTTAATAGTTTGCGCAACGT
TGTTGCCATTGCTACAGGCATCGTGGTGTCACGCTCGTCGTTTGGTATGGCTTCATTCAGCTCCGGTTCC
CAACGATCAAGGCGAGTTACATGATCCCCCATGTTGTGCAAAAAAGCGGTTAGCTCCTTCGGTCCTCCGA
TCGTTGTCAGAAGTAAGTTGGCCGCAGTGTTATCACTCATGGTTATGGCAGCACTGCATAATTCTCTTAC
TGTCATGCCATCCGTAAGATGCTTTTCTGTGACTGGTGAGTACTCAACCAAGTCATTCTGAGAATAGTGT
ATGCGGCGACCGAGTTGCTCTTGCCCGGCGTCAATACGGGATAATACCGCGCCACATAGCAGAACTTTAA
AAGTGCTCATCATTGGAAAACGTTCTTCGGGGCGAAAACTCTCAAGGATCTTACCGCTGTTGAGATCCAG
TTCGATGTAACCCACTCGTGCACCCAACTGATCTTCAGCATCTTTTACTTTCACCAGCGTTTCTGGGTGA
GCAAAAACAGGAAGGCAAAATGCCGCAAAAAAGGGAATAAGGGCGACACGGAAATGTTGAATACTCATAC
TCTTCCTTTTTCAATATTATTGAAGCATTTATCAGGGTTATTGTCTCATGTCCGCGCGTT
Features (pLannotate 1.2.2; 24 found; start..end, strand, type, name):
      4..39      +  CDS            lef2 (fragment): baculovirus late expression factor 2
    181..1008    +  misc_recomb    baculovirus recombination region (lef2/ORF603): contains ORF603 and part of lef2
   1020..1078    +  misc_recomb    baculovirus recombination region (ORF603) (fragment): contains ORF603 and part of lef2
   1140..1443    +  enhancer       CMV enhancer: human cytomegalovirus immediate early enhancer
   1449..1726    +  promoter       chicken β-actin promoter: No description available
   1727..1862    +  intron         hybrid intron (fragment): hybrid between chicken β-actin (CBA) and minute virus of mice (MMV) introns (Gray et al., 2011)
   1951..2081    +  intron         chimeric intron (fragment): chimera between introns from chicken β-actin and rabbit β-globin
   2150..2168    +  promoter       T7 promoter: promoter for bacteriophage T7 RNA polymerase
   2169..2193    +  protein_bind   lac operator: The lac repressor binds to the lac operator to inhibit transcription in E. coli. This inhibition can be relieved by adding lactose or isopropyl-β-D-thiogalactopyranoside (IPTG). lac repressor encoded by lacI
   2209..2318    +  promoter       p10 promoter: baculovirus promoter for expression in insect cells
   2409..2430    +  protein_bind   CAP binding site: CAP binding activates transcription in the presence of cAMP. E. coli catabolite activator protein
   2445..2475    +  promoter       lac promoter: promoter for the E. coli lac operon
   2483..2499    +  protein_bind   lac operator: The lac repressor binds to the lac operator to inhibit transcription in E. coli. This inhibition can be relieved by adding lactose or isopropyl-β-D-thiogalactopyranoside (IPTG). lac repressor encoded by lacI
   2519..2692    +  CDS            lacZα: LacZα fragment of β-galactosidase; lacZ fragment
   2742..3607    +  CDS            HaloTag® (fragment): modified bacterial dehalogenase that forms covalent bonds with chloroalkane derivatives
   3618..3635    +  CDS            7xHis (fragment): 6xHis affinity tag
   3647..3715    +  CDS            HBB (fragment): HBB_PONPY - Experimental evidence at transcript level: Swiss-Prot protein existence level 2. Involved in oxygen transport from the lung to the various peripheral tissues. From Pongo pygmaeus (Bornean orangutan).
   3790..3845    +  polyA_signal   β-globin poly(A) signal: rabbit β-globin polyadenylation signal (Gil and Proudfoot, 1987)
   3933..3980    +  terminator     T7 terminator: transcription terminator for bacteriophage T7 RNA polymerase
   3993..4698    +  misc_recomb    baculovirus recombination region (ORF1629): contains part of ORF1629
   4707..4740    +  protein_bind   loxP: Cre-mediated recombination occurs in the 8-bp core sequence (GCATACAT). Cre recombinase
   4908..5495    -  rep_origin     ori: high-copy-number ColE1/pMB1/pBR322/pUC origin of replication
   5508..6368    -  CDS            AmpR: β-lactamase; bla; confers resistance to ampicillin, carbenicillin, and related antibiotics
   6369..6420    -  promoter       AmpR promoter (fragment): bla
