[The description below was written by a language model from this plasmid's Addgene catalogue record and pLannotate feature annotations shown in this document.]
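Description:
pOPINE-3C-HALO7 is an empty multi-host expression backbone derived from pTriEx2 (Merck), intended for producing a protein of interest in E. coli, insect cells and mammalian cells from a single plasmid. It is propagated in E. coli using a high-copy ColE1/pUC-type origin and selected with ampicillin through the AmpR β-lactamase gene. No insert is present. Coding sequences are introduced by ligation-independent cloning.

Three promoter systems are stacked upstream of the cloning region. A CMV enhancer with the chicken β-actin promoter and associated intron sequences drives mammalian expression. A T7 promoter with a lac operator gives IPTG-regulated expression in bacteria that supply T7 RNA polymerase. The baculovirus p10 promoter serves insect cells. The cloning site itself is occupied by a lac promoter/lacZα cassette, which presumably allows blue/white discrimination of recombinants when it is displaced by an insert.

Downstream lie a HaloTag coding sequence and a polyhistidine tag, so the cloned protein would be made as a C-terminal HaloTag-His fusion. The "3C" in the name suggests a 3C protease cleavage site between target and tag, although the feature table does not annotate one. HaloTag, a modified dehalogenase, binds chloroalkane ligands covalently, which is useful for labelling or immobilisation, while the His tag supports metal-affinity purification.

Transcripts end at a rabbit β-globin poly(A) signal or a T7 terminator. The cassette is flanked by baculovirus recombination regions (lef2/ORF603 and ORF1629), which permit transfer into a baculovirus genome by homologous recombination. A loxP site is also present.
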