Addgene plasmid #41126: pOPINE-3C-HALO7
Purpose: (Empty Backbone)
Depositing lab: Ray Owens. Depositing organization: University of Oxford.
Backbone
  Vector backbone: ptriex2
  Backbone manufacturer: Merck
  Vector type: Mammalian Expression, Bacterial Expression, Insect Expression
Growth in bacteria
  Bacterial resistance: Ampicillin, 100 μg/mL
  Growth temperature: 37°C
  Growth strain: DH5alpha
  Copy number: Unknown
Gene/Insert
  Cloning method: Ligation Independent Cloning
Terms and licenses: Academic/Nonprofit Terms; Industry Terms: Not Available to Industry
How to cite: pOPINE-3C-HALO7 was a gift from Ray Owens (Addgene plasmid # 41126 ; http://n2t.net/addgene:41126 ; RRID:Addgene_41126)
