>Addgene plasmid #41126 | pOPINE-3C-HALO7 | addgene partial sequence | sequence record 62304 | Baculovirs_rev 5'-acttcaaggagaatttcc-3'
GACCCGTTTAGAGGCCCCAAGGGGTTATGCTAGTTACATATGGGCATATGTTGCCAAACTCTAAACCAAA
TACTCATTCTGATGTTTTAAATGATTTGCCCTCCCATATGTCCTTCCGAGTGAGAGACACAAAAAATTCC
AACACACTATTGCAATGAAAATAAATTTCCTTTATTAGCCAGAAGTCAGATGCTCAAGGGGCTTCATGAT
GTCCCCATAATTTTTGGCAGAGGGAAAAAGATCGATCTCAGTGGTATTTGTGAGCCAGGGCATTGGCCAC
ACCAGCCACCACCTTCTGATAGGCAGCCTGCACCTGAGGTTAATCACTTAGTGATGGTGATGGTGATGTT
TCAGAGTAGACAGCCAGCGCGCGATCTCGCTGCCGATCAGGTCCGGGTTGTCTTCTTGCAGCAGATTCAG
ACCCGGGCCGATGTCCACAGCCTTGCAGTTAGGCAGGCTTTTGGCCAGGCGAGCGGCTTCGGCCGGTGGG
ATCAGAACGCCTGGGGTGCCCCAGAACAGCAGCTTCGGGACAGGGGACTGGTGCAGCCAGTCCATGTATT
CTTCGACCAGCGCGACGATGTTCGCTGGCTCACCGGCGATTGGCAGCTCGTTTGGGAAGCGCCACAGTGG
CTCGCGGTCAACAGGATTCAGGAACGGCTCGCGGTAATGGTCCATCTCGACTTCAGTCAGCGGGCGGACG
ACACCCATCGGCAGCGTACCCTCGATAAAAACGTTCTGATCGATGATCAGCTTGCGGCCGACGTCGGTGG
TGCGGAAGGCCTGG
